Addgene plasmid #196470: AncPass+Q111E+L113V
Purpose: Expresses Na,K-ATPase (ATP1A1 and ATP1B1 in pFastBac Dual vector) in insect cells
Depositing lab: Susanne Dobler. Depositing organization: Universitaet Hamburg. Publication: Historical Contingency Shapes Toxin Resistance in a Specialist Avian Predator. Mohammadi S, Pradhan S, Hoffmann FG, Herrera-Álvarez S, Deng Y, Eacock A, Dobler S, Storz JF, Rowland HM. bioRxiv 2025.07.04.662692 10.1101/2025.07.04.662692.
Backbone
  Vector backbone: pFastBac Dual
  Backbone manufacturer: Thermo Fisher (Invitrogen)
  Backbone size w/o insert (bp): 5235
  Total vector size (bp): 9101
  Vector type: Insect Expression
Growth in bacteria
  Bacterial resistance: Ampicillin, 100 μg/mL
  Growth temperature: 37°C
  Growth strain: DH5alpha
  Copy number: Unknown
Gene/Insert 1
  Gene/Insert name: ATP1A1
  Species: Ancestral Passeroidea
  Insert size (bp): 3090
  Promoter: PH
  Cloning method: Restriction Enzyme; 5′ cloning site unknown (unknown if destroyed); 3′ cloning site unknown (unknown if destroyed)
  Sequencing primers: 5′ ATTCCGGATTATTCATACCGTCCCACCATCG; 3′ GTGGTATGGCTGATTATGATCCTCTAGTACTTCTC
Gene/Insert 2
  Gene/Insert name: ATP1B1
  Species: Ancestral Passeroidea
  Insert size (bp): 928
  Promoter: p10
  Cloning method: Restriction Enzyme; 5′ cloning site unknown (unknown if destroyed); 3′ cloning site unknown (unknown if destroyed)
  Sequencing primers: 5′ CGGGTTCCTTCCGGTATTGTCTCCTTC; 3′ ACGGACCTTTAATTCAACCCAACACAATATA
Resource information
  A portion of this plasmid was derived from a plasmid made by: GeneArt Gene Synthesis (Thermo Fisher Scientific)
Terms and licenses: Academic/Nonprofit Terms; Industry Terms: Not Available to Industry
How to cite: AncPass+Q111E+L113V was a gift from Susanne Dobler (Addgene plasmid # 196470 ; http://n2t.net/addgene:196470 ; RRID:Addgene_196470)
