[The description below was written by a language model from this plasmid's Addgene catalogue record and pLannotate feature annotations shown in this document.]
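Description:
AncPass+Q111E+L113V is an insect-cell expression construct of about 9.1 kb built on the pFastBac Dual baculovirus donor backbone. It carries both subunits of a Na,K-ATPase attributed to a reconstructed ancestor of Passeroidea (songbirds). It is propagated in E. coli through a high-copy ColE1/pUC-type origin with ampicillin resistance, and it also has an f1 origin. The expression region lies between the Tn7R and Tn7L ends of a mini-Tn7 element, together with a gentamicin acetyltransferase gene driven by the Pc integron promoter. In the standard use of this type of vector, that whole segment is transposed into a baculovirus shuttle bacmid, gentamicin marks the transposition product, and the recombinant bacmid is then used to make virus for infecting insect cells.

The payload consists of two divergently oriented baculovirus late promoters placed back to back. The polyhedrin promoter drives ATP1A1, the catalytic alpha subunit (about 3.1 kb), which is terminated by the SV40 polyadenylation signal. The p10 promoter drives ATP1B1, the non-catalytic beta subunit (about 0.9 kb) that assembles with alpha and controls pump delivery to the plasma membrane, and this unit ends in the HSV TK polyadenylation signal. The chicken and rabbit labels in the feature table are nearest database matches, not the source of the inserts, and the record indicates that part of the plasmid came from gene synthesis. No epitope tags or reporters are annotated.

The name indicates the substitutions Q111E and L113V on the ancestral background. The record does not say which subunit carries them, though the associated publication concerns toxin resistance in a specialist avian predator. This fits use of the construct to co-express the alpha/beta pump recombinantly and compare the properties of engineered ancestral variants.
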