Features (pLannotate 1.2.2; 18 found; start..end, strand, type, name):
     81..97      +  CDS            lacZα (fragment): LacZα fragment of β-galactosidase; lacZ fragment
    102..556     +  rep_origin     f1 ori (sequence partly withheld): f1 bacteriophage origin of replication; arrow indicates direction of (+) strand synthesis
    582..686     +  promoter       AmpR promoter: bla
    687..1547    +  CDS            AmpR: β-lactamase; bla; confers resistance to ampicillin, carbenicillin, and related antibiotics
   1718..2306    +  rep_origin     ori: high-copy-number ColE1/pMB1/pBR322/pUC origin of replication
   2492..2543    -  misc_feature   bom (fragment): basis of mobility region from pBR322
   2611..2835    -  mobile_element Tn7R: mini-Tn7 element (right end of the Tn7 transposon) Tn7
   2902..3435    -  CDS            GmR: gentamycin acetyltransferase; aacC1; confers resistance to gentamycin
   3624..3652    -  promoter       Pc promoter: intI1 (promoter lies within the coding sequence); class 1 integron promoter
   3630..3989    -  CDS            YPR2_ECOLX (fragment): Protein predicted: Swiss-Prot protein existence level 4. From Escherichia coli.
   4160..4208    -  polyA_signal   HSV TK poly(A) signal: herpes simplex virus thymidine kinase polyadenylation signal (Cole and Stacy, 1985)
   4282..5196    -  CDS            ATP1B1: AT1B1_CHICK - Experimental evidence at protein level: Swiss-Prot protein existence level 1. This is the non-catalytic component of the active enzyme, which catalyzes the hydrolysis of ATP coupled with the exchange of Na(+) and K(+) ions across the plasma membrane. The beta subunit regulates, through assembly of alpha/beta heterodimers, the number of sodium pumps transported to the plasma membrane. From Gallus gallus (Chicken).
   5216..5325    -  promoter       p10 promoter: baculovirus promoter for expression in insect cells
   5349..5440    +  promoter       polyhedrin promoter: polh from Autographa californica; promoter for the baculovirus polyhedrin gene
   5483..8557    +  CDS            ATP1A1: AT1A1_RABIT - Experimental evidence at protein level: Swiss-Prot protein existence level 1. This is the catalytic component of the active enzyme, which catalyzes the hydrolysis of ATP coupled with the exchange of sodium and potassium ions across the plasma membrane. This action creates the electrochemical gradient of sodium and potassium ions, providing the energy for active transport of various nutrients (By similarity). May contribute to blood-heart barrier properties of endocardial endothelium and may control cardiac performance via endothelial Na(+)/H(+) exchange (PubMed:11738066). From Or
   8584..8667    +  CDS            large T antigen (fragment): large T antigen from SV40 (simian virus 40)
   8690..8824    +  polyA_signal   SV40 poly(A) signal: SV40 polyadenylation signal
   8853..9018    -  mobile_element Tn7L: mini-Tn7 element (left end of the Tn7 transposon) Tn7
>Addgene plasmid #196470 | AncPass+Q111E+L113V | addgene full sequence | sequence record 393045 | Addgene NGS Result
TTCTCTGTCACAGAATGAAAATTTTTCTGTCATCTCTTCGTTATTAATGTTTGTAATTGACTGAATATCA
ACGCTTATTTGCAGCCTGAATGGCGAATGGG
[124 nt withheld, positions 102-225]
C
[91 nt withheld, positions 227-317]
A
[49 nt withheld, positions 319-367]
CCTTTGACGTTGGAGTCCACGTTCTT
[37 nt withheld, positions 394-430]
ACCCTATCTCGGTCTATTCTTTTGATTTATAAGGGATTTTGCCGATTTCGGCCTATTGGTTAAAAAATGA
GCTGATTTAACAAAAATTTAACGCGAATTTTAACAAAATATTAACGCTTACAATTTAGGTGGCACTTTTC
GGGGAAATGTGCGCGGAACCCCTATTTGTTTATTTTTCTAAATACATTCAAATATGTATCCGCTCATGAG
ACAATAACCCTGATAAATGCTTCAATAATATTGAAAAAGGAAGAGTATGAGTATTCAACATTTCCGTGTC
GCCCTTATTCCCTTTTTTGCGGCATTTTGCCTTCCTGTTTTTGCTCACCCAGAAACGCTGGTGAAAGTAA
AAGATGCTGAAGATCAGTTGGGTGCACGAGTGGGTTACATCGAACTGGATCTCAACAGCGGTAAGATCCT
TGAGAGTTTTCGCCCCGAAGAACGTTTTCCAATGATGAGCACTTTTAAAGTTCTGCTATGTGGCGCGGTA
TTATCCCGTATTGACGCCGGGCAAGAGCAACTCGGTCGCCGCATACACTATTCTCAGAATGACTTGGTTG
AGTACTCACCAGTCACAGAAAAGCATCTTACGGATGGCATGACAGTAAGAGAATTATGCAGTGCTGCCAT
AACCATGAGTGATAACACTGCGGCCAACTTACTTCTGACAACGATCGGAGGACCGAAGGAGCTAACCGCT
TTTTTGCACAACATGGGGGATCATGTAACTCGCCTTGATCGTTGGGAACCGGAGCTGAATGAAGCCATAC
CAAACGACGAGCGTGACACCACGATGCCTGTAGCAATGGCAACAACGTTGCGCAAACTATTAACTGGCGA
ACTACTTACTCTAGCTTCCCGGCAACAATTAATAGACTGGATGGAGGCGGATAAAGTTGCAGGACCACTT
CTGCGCTCGGCCCTTCCGGCTGGCTGGTTTATTGCTGATAAATCTGGAGCCGGTGAGCGTGGGTCTCGCG
GTATCATTGCAGCACTGGGGCCAGATGGTAAGCCCTCCCGTATCGTAGTTATCTACACGACGGGGAGTCA
GGCAACTATGGATGAACGAAATAGACAGATCGCTGAGATAGGTGCCTCACTGATTAAGCATTGGTAACTG
TCAGACCAAGTTTACTCATATATACTTTAGATTGATTTAAAACTTCATTTTTAATTTAAAAGGATCTAGG
TGAAGATCCTTTTTGATAATCTCATGACCAAAATCCCTTAACGTGAGTTTTCGTTCCACTGAGCGTCAGA
CCCCGTAGAAAAGATCAAAGGATCTTCTTGAGATCCTTTTTTTCTGCGCGTAATCTGCTGCTTGCAAACA
AAAAAACCACCGCTACCAGCGGTGGTTTGTTTGCCGGATCAAGAGCTACCAACTCTTTTTCCGAAGGTAA
CTGGCTTCAGCAGAGCGCAGATACCAAATACTGTTCTTCTAGTGTAGCCGTAGTTAGGCCACCACTTCAA
GAACTCTGTAGCACCGCCTACATACCTCGCTCTGCTAATCCTGTTACCAGTGGCTGCTGCCAGTGGCGAT
AAGTCGTGTCTTACCGGGTTGGACTCAAGACGATAGTTACCGGATAAGGCGCAGCGGTCGGGCTGAACGG
GGGGTTCGTGCACACAGCCCAGCTTGGAGCGAACGACCTACACCGAACTGAGATACCTACAGCGTGAGCT
ATGAGAAAGCGCCACGCTTCCCGAAGGGAGAAAGGCGGACAGGTATCCGGTAAGCGGCAGGGTCGGAACA
GGAGAGCGCACGAGGGAGCTTCCAGGGGGAAACGCCTGGTATCTTTATAGTCCTGTCGGGTTTCGCCACC
TCTGACTTGAGCGTCGATTTTTGTGATGCTCGTCAGGGGGGCGGAGCCTATGGAAAAACGCCAGCAACGC
GGCCTTTTTACGGTTCCTGGCCTTTTGCTGGCCTTTTGCTCACATGTTCTTTCCTGCGTTATCCCCTGAT
TCTGTGGATAACCGTATTACCGCCTTTGAGTGAGCTGATACCGCTCGCCGCAGCCGAACGACCGAGCGCA
GCGAGTCAGTGAGCGAGGAAGCGGAAGAGCGCCTGATGCGGTATTTTCTCCTTACGCATCTGTGCGGTAT
TTCACACCGCATAGACCAGCCGCGTAACCTGGCAAAATCGGTTACGGTTGAGTAATAAATGGATGCCCTG
CGTAAGCGGGTGTGGGCGGACAATAAAGTCTTAAACTGAACAAAATAGATCTAAACTATGACAATAAAGT
CTTAAACTAGACAGAATAGTTGTAAACTGAAATCAGTCCAGTTATGCTGTGAAAAAGCATACTGGACTTT
TGTTATGGCTAAAGCAAACTCTTCATTTTCTGAAGTGCAAATTGCCCGTCGTATTAAAGAGGGGCGTGGC
CAAGGGCATGGTAAAGACTATATTCGCGGCGTTGTGACAATTTACCGAACAACTCCGCGGCCGGGAAGCC
GATCTCGGCTTGAACGAATTGTTAGGTGGCGGTACTTGGGTCGATATCAAAGTGCATCACTTCTTCCCGT
ATGCCCAACTTTGTATAGAGAGCCACTGCGGGATCGTCACCGTAATCTGCTTGCACGTAGATCACATAAG
CACCAAGCGCGTTGGCCTCATGCTTGAGGAGATTGATGAGCGCGGTGGCAATGCCCTGCCTCCGGTGCTC
GCCGGAGACTGCGAGATCATAGATATAGATCTCACTACGCGGCTGCTCAAACTTGGGCAGAACGTAAGCC
GCGAGAGCGCCAACAACCGCTTCTTGGTCGAAGGCAGCAAGCGCGATGAATGTCTTACTACGGAGCAAGT
TCCCGAGGTAATCGGAGTCCGGCTGATGTTGGGAGTAGGTGGCTACGTCTCCGAACTCACGACCGAAAAG
ATCAAGAGCAGCCCGCATGGATTTGACTTGGTCAGGGCCGAGCCTACATGTGCGAATGATGCCCATACTT
GAGCCACCTAACTTTGTTTTAGGGCGACTGCCCTGCTGCGTAACATCGTTGCTGCTGCGTAACATCGTTG
CTGCTCCATAACATCAAACATCGACCCACGGCGTAACGCGCTTGCTGCTTGGATGCCCGAGGCATAGACT
GTACAAAAAAACAGTCATAACAAGCCATGAAAACCGCCACTGCGCCGTTACCACCGCTGCGTTCGGTCAA
GGTTCTGGACCAGTTGCGTGAGCGCATACGCTACTTGCATTACAGTTTACGAACCGAACAGGCTTATGTC
AACTGGGTTCGTGCCTTCATCCGTTTCCACGGTGTGCGTCACCCGGCAACCTTGGGCAGCAGCGAAGTCG
AGGCATTTCTGTCCTGGCTGGCGAACGAGCGCAAGGTTTCGGTCTCCACGCATCGTCAGGCATTGGCGGC
CTTGCTGTTCTTCTACGGCAAGGTGCTGTGCACGGATCTGCCCTTGCTTCAGGAGATCGGTAGACCTCGG
CCGTCGCGGCGCTTGCCGGTGGTGCTGACCCCGGATGAAGTGGTTCGCATCCTCGGTTTTCTGGAAGGCG
AGCATCGTTTGTTCGCCCAGGACTCTAGCTATAGTTCTAGTGGTTGGCTACGTACCCGTAGTGGCTATGG
CAGGGCTTGCCGCCCCGACGTTGGCTGCGAGCCCTGGGCCTTCACCCGAACTTGGGGGTTGGGGTGGGGA
AAAGGAAGAAACGCGGGCGTATTGGTCCCAATGGGGTCTCGGTGGGGTATCGACAGAGTGCCAGCCCTGG
GACCGAACCCCGCGTTTATGAACAAACGACCCAACACCCGTGCGTTTTATTCTGTCTTTTTATTGCCGTC
ATAGCGCGGGTTCCTTCCGGTATTGTCTCCTTCCGTGTTTCAGTTAGCCTCCCCCATCTCCCGGTACCTT
AGGAGGACTTGATATCGAACTTGATGTCGAAACGGCCCTGGAAACGGTCCTTGTCGGAGTAGACGATGTT
TTGACCGTAAGCACGGCACTCGACACGCACTTCCACGTCGTAGGTCAGGTTGGTGAACTGCACAGCCACC
AGAGGTTGCAGGTAACGGGGCTGCAGCAGCTTTCCGTAGTAGGGGTAGTACTGCAGGCCGAAACCAGGGT
AACCGCCCATGCCGTAGTACTCGACGGTGCCGATCTTGTCAGCGTCCTCTTCACGCTTGGCCACGCAGTG
CACGGGGATCAAGTTGGGGTTGTACTTAGCCATCACTTCAGGAGGCAGGGACTCGTTGATAGGAGCCTGG
GGCTTGAATCCGATGATACGGTTCAGCTTGACCAGGATGCAAGGCTTGCCGTCCTTGTAACCGTAGGTGG
GGTCGTTCAGTCCGGAGCAGTTCTCGAGCCACTCGCGCTTGAACTTGCAGACTTTCTTCTGGCCCTGAGC
GTCGTTGTAGGGACCACGCTCTTTGTACTCGGTAGGGGTGTCTCCGCAGTCCTGGAACACGATGTTCTCG
GTCTGCTGCTCAGCGGAGTAGTCGCGCAGGAAGTTGTCCAGGTTACGCACGTAGGGCTCGTAGGAACGAG
GCTCGGAAGCGGTGAAGGAGATCTCGGTCTTTTGCACCTGAGGCACTTGGGTCAGTCCAGGAGGAGCCAC
ACGGTCTTGGTACTTGGGCTCGAACTCGGACACGGTCAGCAGCATCACTTGGATGGTGCCGATGAAGATA
CCAGCCAGGCAACCGTAGAAGATCACGTAGAACAGCAGGATCTTGAACCAGGAACCACCGGTACGACCCA
GCAGCTCTTTCTTCTCGGAGTTCCAGATGAACTTCTTCCAGTTGCCGTCGCCGTCTTTAGCCTTGCCACG
AGCCATGATCAAGTCTTCGTCGAGTGATTGTAAATAAAATGTAATTTACAGTATAGTATTTTAATTAATA
TACAAATGATTTGATAATAATTCTTATTTAACTATAATATATTGTGTTGGGTTGAATTAAAGGTCCGTAT
ACTCCGGAATATTAATAGATCATGGAGATAATTAAAATGATAACCATCTCGCAAATAAATAAGTATTTTA
CTGTTTTCGTAACAGTTTTGTAATAAAAAAACCTATAAATATTCCGGATTATTCATACCGTCCCACCATC
GGGCGCGGATCCATGGGCAAAGGTGCTGGTCGTGATAAGTACGAGCCCACCGCTACCTCTGAGCACGGTG
GCAAGAAGAAGAAAAAGGGCAAGAAAGAACGCGAGCGCGACATGGACGAGCTGAAGAAAGAGGTGGTCAT
GGACGACCACAAGCTGTCCCTGGACGAACTGCACCGTAAATACGGCACCGACCTGTCTCGTGGACTGACC
TCTGCTCGTGCTGCTGAGATCTTGGCTCGTGACGGTCCCAACGCTCTGACCCCTCCTCCTACTACTCCCG
AATGGGTCAAGTTCTGCCGTCAGCTGTTCGGTGGTTTCTCCCTGCTGCTGTGGATCGGTGCTATCCTGTG
CTTCCTGGCTTACGGTATCGAGTCTGTGATGGAAGAGGAACCCAACAACGACAACCTGTACCTGGGTATC
GTGCTGGCTGCTGTCGTGATTATTACCGGTTGCTTCAGCTACTACCAAGAGGCCAAGTCCTCCAAGATCA
TGGAATCCTTCAAGAACCTGGTGCCTCAGCAGGCTCTGGTCGTGCGTAACGGCGAGAAGATGTCCATCAA
CGCTGAGGGTGTCGTCGTGGGCGACCTGGTTGAAGTGAAAGGTGGCGACCGCATCCCCGCTGACCTGCGT
ATCATTTCCGCTCACGGTTGCAAGGTGGACAACTCCTCTCTGACCGGCGAATCCGAGCCTCAGACTCGTT
CTCCTGACTTCTCCCACGAGAACCCTCTGGAAACCCGTAACATTGCTTTCTTCTCCACCAACTGCGTCGA
GGGCACCGCTCGTGGTATCGTGATCTCTACTGGCGACCGTACCGTGATGGGTCGTATCGCTTCTCTGGCT
TCCGGCCTGGAAGGTGGAAAGACCCCTATCGCTATGGAAATCGAGCACTTCATCCACCTGATTACCGGTG
TCGCTGTGTTCCTGGGCGTGTCCTTCTTCATCCTGTCACTGATCCTCGAGTACACCTGGCTCGAGGCTGT
GATCTTCCTGATCGGTATCATCGTGGCTAACGTGCCCGAGGGACTGCTGGCTACTGTGACTGTGTGCCTG
ACTCTGACCGCTAAGCGTATGGCTCGCAAGAACTGCCTGGTCAAGAACTTGGAGGCTGTGGAAACCCTGG
GTTCCACCTCCACCATCTGCTCCGACAAGACCGGTACTCTGACCCAGAACCGTATGACCGTGGCTCACAT
GTGGTTCGACAACCAGATCCACGAGGCTGACACCACCGAGAACCAGTCCGGTGCTTCCTTCGACAAGTCC
TCTGCTACCTGGACCGCTCTGTCCCGTATCGCTGGACTGTGTAACCGTGCTGTTTTCCAGGCTGGCCAAG
AGAACGTGCCCATCCTGAAAAGAGCTGTGGCTGGCGACGCTTCCGAGTCCGCTTTGCTGAAGTGCATCGA
GCTGTGCTGCGGTTCCGTGAAGCAGATGCGTGAACGTTACCCCAAGGTGGTCGAGATCCCCTTCAACTCT
ACCAACAAGTACCAGCTGTCCATCCACAAGAACGCTAACCCCTCCGAGTCTCGTTACCTGCTGGTCATGA
AGGGTGCTCCCGAGCGTATCCTGGACCGTTGCTCTACCATCCTGATCCACGGCAAAGAGCAGCCTCTGGA
CGAGGAAATGAAGGACGCTTTCCAGAACGCTTACCTGGAACTCGGTGGCCTGGGAGAACGTGTGTTGGGA
TTCTGCCACCTCGCTCTGCCCGACGATCAATTCCCTGACGGTTTCCAGTTCGACACCGACGACCTGAACT
TCCCCGTGGACAAGCTGTGCTTCGTGGGCCTGATGTCCATGATCGACCCTCCAAGAGCTGCTGTGCCAGA
CGCTGTTGGAAAGTGCCGTTCCGCTGGTATCAAAGTGATCATGGTCACCGGCGATCACCCCATCACCGCT
AAGGCTATCGCTAAAGGCGTGGGTATCATCTCCGAGGGCAACGAGACTGTCGAGGATATCGCTGCTCGTC
TGAACATCCCTGTCTCTCAAGTGAACCCTCGTGACGCTAAGGCCTGCGTGGTGCACGGTTCTGACCTGAA
GGACATGACCTCCGAGCAGCTGGACGACATCCTGCTGCACCACACCGAGATCGTGTTCGCTCGTACATCC
CCTCAGCAAAAGCTGATCATCGTCGAGGGTTGCCAGCGTCAGGGTGCTATCGTTGCTGTAACTGGCGACG
GTGTCAACGACTCCCCTGCTCTGAAAAAGGCTGACATCGGAGTGGCTATGGGAATCGCTGGTTCCGACGT
GTCCAAGCAGGCTGCTGACATGATCCTGCTCGACGACAACTTCGCTTCCATCGTGACCGGCGTGGAAGAG
GGTCGTCTGATCTTCGACAACTTGAAGAAGTCGATCGCTTACACCCTGACCTCTAACATCCCCGAGATCA
CCCCTTTCTTGATCTTCATCATTGCGAACATCCCACTGCCTCTGGGCACCGTGACCATCCTGTGCATCGA
CCTGGGTACTGACATGGTGCCCGCTATCTCCCTCGCTTACGAGCAGGCTGAGTCCGACATCATGAAGCGC
CAGCCTCGTAACCCCAAGACCGACAAGCTGGTCAACGAGAGGCTGATCTCCATGGCCTACGGCCAGATCG
GCATGATCCAAGCTCTCGGTGGCTTCTTCACCTACTTCGTCATCATGGCTGAGAACGGTTTCTGGCCCTC
TGGCCTGTTGGGTATCCGTGTGCAATGGGACGACCGTTGGATCAACGACGTCGAGGACTCCTACGGACAG
CAGTGGACTTACGAACAGCGCAAGATCGTCGAGTTCACTTGCCACACCGCTTTCTTCGTGTCCATCGTGG
TGGTGCAGTGGGCTGACCTGATCATCTGCAAGACCCGTCGTAACTCCGTGTTCCAGCAGGGCATGAAGAA
CAAGATCCTCATCTTCGGCCTGTTCGAGGAAACCGCTCTGGCTGCTTTCCTGTCTTACTGCCCCGGCATG
GATGTGGCTCTGCGTATGTACCCTCTGAAGCCCACCTGGTGGTTCTGCGCTTTCCCCTACTCTCTGTTGA
TCTTCGTGTACGATGAAGTCCGCAAGCTCATCATCCGTCGCAACCCTGGTGGATGGGTCGAGCGTGAAAC
CTACTACTAAAAGCTTGTCGAGAAGTACTAGAGGATCATAATCAGCCATACCACATTTGTAGAGGTTTTA
CTTGCTTTAAAAAACCTCCCACACCTCCCCCTGAACCTGAAACATAAAATGAATGCAATTGTTGTTGTTA
ACTTGTTTATTGCAGCTTATAATGGTTACAAATAAAGCAATAGCATCACAAATTTCACAAATAAAGCATT
TTTTTCACTGCATTCTAGTTGTGGTTTGTCCAAACTCATCAATGTATCTTATCATGTCTGGATCTGATCA
CTGCTTGAGCCTAGGAGATCCGAACCAGATAAGTGAAATCTAGTTCCAAACTATTTTGTCATTTTTAATT
TTCGTATTAGCTTACGACGCTACACCCAGTTCCCATCTATTTTGTCACTCTTCCCTAAATAATCCTTAAA
AACTCCATTTCCACCCCTCCCAGTTCCCAACTATTTTGTCCGCCCACAGCGGGGCATTTTTCTTCCTGTT
ATGTTTTTAATCAAACATCCTGCCAACTCCATGTGACAAACCGTCATCTTCGGCTACTTT
